Addgene plasmid #70573: R777-E289 Hs.RPS6KA1
Purpose: Gateway ORF clone of human RPS6KA1 [NM_002953.3] with stop codon (for native or N-terminal fusions)
Depositing lab: Dominic Esposito. Depositing organization: National Cancer Institute (NCI).
Backbone
  Vector backbone: pDonor-255
  Backbone size w/o insert (bp): 2693
  Vector type: Gateway Entry Clone
Growth in bacteria
  Bacterial resistance: Spectinomycin, 50 μg/mL
  Growth temperature: 37°C
  Growth strain: DH10B
  Copy number: High Copy
Gene/Insert
  Gene/Insert name: RPS6KA1
  Species: H. sapiens (human)
  Insert size (bp): 2208
  GenBank ID: NM_002953.3
  Entrez Gene: RPS6KA1 (a.k.a. HU-1, MAPKAPK1, MAPKAPK1A, RSK, RSK1, p90Rsk)
  Cloning method: Gateway Cloning
  Sequencing primers: 5′ M13F 23-mer (5'-CCCAGTCACGACGTTGTAAAACG); 3′ attLR 23-mer (5'-TAACATCAGAGATTTTGAGACAC)
Terms and licenses: Academic/Nonprofit Terms; Industry Terms: Not Available to Industry
Depositor comments: t507c silent mutation not noted in Refseq
How to cite: R777-E289 Hs.RPS6KA1 was a gift from Dominic Esposito (Addgene plasmid # 70573 ; http://n2t.net/addgene:70573 ; RRID:Addgene_70573)
