[The description below was written by a language model from this plasmid's Addgene catalogue record and pLannotate feature annotations shown in this document.]
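Description:
R777-E289 Hs.RPS6KA1 is a Gateway entry clone built on the pDonor-255 backbone and carrying the full-length human RPS6KA1 open reading frame, based on the reference transcript NM_002953.3. It is a small bacterial plasmid of about 4.9 kb. A high-copy ColE1/pUC-type origin drives replication in E. coli, and an aadA (SmR) aminoglycoside adenylyltransferase gene provides spectinomycin selection. That gene appears to be driven by remnants of a class 1 integron promoter region, which lie upstream next to a short gentamicin-resistance gene fragment. The annotation also shows rrnB T1 and T2 terminators, which typically insulate a cloning region from read-through transcription, along with small non-functional leftovers of lacZα and lacI.

The roughly 2.2 kb insert encodes RSK1 (p90Rsk, MAPKAPK1A), a serine/threonine kinase that acts downstream of ERK signalling and influences transcription factor activation, translation, proliferation and survival. The ORF is flanked by attL recombination sites. The automated annotation calls the upstream site an attL3-type variant and the downstream site a partial attL2, so the exact identity of the upstream site should be checked against the sequence. These sites let LR Clonase move the ORF into attR-containing destination vectors. The entry clone has no promoter for expressing the insert, so expression elements and tags come from the chosen destination vector. Because the ORF keeps its stop codon, it suits native expression or N-terminal fusions but not C-terminal tagging. The depositor notes one silent nucleotide change (t507c) relative to the reference sequence, which does not alter the encoded protein.
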