Features (pLannotate 1.2.2; 11 found; start..end, strand, type, name):
     18..54      -  CDS            lacZα (fragment): LacZα fragment of β-galactosidase; lacZ fragment
     85..180     +  protein_bind   attL3: mutant version of attL; recombination site for the Gateway® LR reaction LR Clonase™
    186..2390    +  CDS            RPS6KA1: KS6A1_HUMAN - Also known as MAPKAPK1A, RSK1. Experimental evidence at protein level: Swiss-Prot protein existence level 1. Serine/threonine-protein kinase that acts downstream of ERK (MAPK1/ERK2 and MAPK3/ERK1) signaling and mediates mitogenic and stress-induced activation of the transcription factors CREB1, ETV1/ER81 and NR4A1/NUR77, regulates translation through RPS6 and EIF4B phosphorylation, and mediates cellular proliferation, survival, and differentiation by modulating mTOR signaling and repressing pro- apoptotic function of BAD and DAPK1. In fibroblast, is required for EGF-stimulated ph
   2398..2491    -  protein_bind   attL2 (fragment): mutant version of attL; recombination site for the Gateway® LR reaction LR Clonase™
   2606..2629    +  promoter       Pc promoter (fragment): intI1 (promoter lies within the coding sequence); class 1 integron promoter
   2805..2861    +  CDS            GmR (fragment): gentamycin acetyltransferase; aacC1; confers resistance to gentamycin
   2868..3659    +  CDS            SmR: aminoglycoside adenylyltransferase (Murphy, 1985); aadA; confers resistance to spectinomycin and streptomycin
   3752..4340    +  rep_origin     ori: high-copy-number ColE1/pMB1/pBR322/pUC origin of replication
   4523..4615    +  CDS            lacI (fragment): lac repressor; lacI; The lac repressor binds to the lac operator to inhibit transcription in E. coli. This inhibition can be relieved by adding lactose or isopropyl-β-D-thiogalactopyranoside (IPTG).
   4670..4697    -  terminator     rrnB T2 terminator: transcription terminator T2 from the E. coli rrnB gene
   4829..4872    +  terminator     rrnB T1 terminator: Escherichia coli rrnB; transcription terminator T1 from the E. coli rrnB gene
>Addgene plasmid #70573 | R777-E289 Hs.RPS6KA1 | addgene full sequence | sequence record 181742 | Addgene NGS Result
TTAACGCTAGCATGGATGTTTTCCCAGTCACGACGTTGTAAAACGACGGCCAGTCTTAAAATTCGAGCTC
GGTCCGAGGATCCGAAATAATGATTTTATTTTGACTGATAGTGACCTGTTCGTTGCAACAAATTGATAAG
CAATGCTTTTTTATAATGCCAACTTTGTACAAAAAAGTTGGCACCATGCCGCTCGCCCAGCTCAAGGAGC
CCTGGCCGCTCATGGAGCTAGTGCCGCTGGACCCGGAGAATGGACAGACCTCAGGGGAAGAAGCTGGACT
TCAGCCGTCCAAGGATGAGGGCGTCCTCAAGGAGATCTCCATCACGCACCACGTCAAGGCTGGCTCTGAG
AAGGCTGATCCATCCCATTTCGAGCTCCTCAAGGTTCTGGGCCAGGGATCCTTTGGCAAAGTCTTCCTGG
TGCGGAAAGTCACCCGGCCTGACAGTGGGCACCTGTATGCTATGAAGGTGCTGAAGAAGGCAACGCTGAA
AGTACGTGACCGCGTCCGGACCAAGATGGAGAGAGACATCCTGGCTGATGTAAATCACCCATTCGTGGTG
AAGCTGCACTATGCCTTCCAGACCGAGGGCAAGCTCTATCTCATTCTGGACTTCCTGCGTGGTGGGGACC
TCTTCACCCGGCTCTCAAAAGAGGTGATGTTCACGGAGGAGGATGTGAAGTTTTACCTGGCCGAGCTGGC
TCTGGGCCTGGATCACCTGCACAGCCTGGGTATCATTTACAGAGACCTCAAGCCTGAGAACATCCTTCTG
GATGAGGAGGGCCACATCAAACTCACTGACTTTGGCCTGAGCAAAGAGGCCATTGACCACGAGAAGAAGG
CCTATTCTTTCTGCGGGACAGTGGAGTACATGGCCCCTGAGGTCGTCAACCGCCAGGGCCACTCCCATAG
TGCGGACTGGTGGTCCTATGGGGTGTTGATGTTTGAGATGCTGACGGGCTCCCTGCCCTTCCAGGGGAAG
GACCGGAAGGAGACCATGACACTGATTCTGAAGGCGAAGCTAGGCATGCCCCAGTTTCTGAGCACTGAAG
CCCAGAGCCTCTTGCGGGCCCTGTTCAAGCGGAATCCTGCCAACCGGCTCGGCTCCGGCCCTGATGGGGC
AGAGGAAATCAAGCGGCATGTCTTCTACTCCACCATTGACTGGAATAAGCTATACCGTCGTGAGATCAAG
CCACCCTTCAAGCCAGCAGTGGCTCAGCCTGATGACACCTTCTACTTTGACACCGAGTTCACGTCCCGCA
CACCCAAGGATTCCCCAGGCATCCCCCCCAGCGCTGGGGCCCATCAGCTGTTCCGGGGCTTCAGCTTCGT
GGCCACCGGCCTGATGGAAGACGACGGCAAGCCTCGTGCCCCGCAGGCACCCCTGCACTCGGTGGTACAG
CAACTCCATGGGAAGAACCTGGTTTTTAGTGACGGCTACGTGGTAAAGGAGACAATTGGTGTGGGCTCCT
ACTCTGAGTGCAAGCGCTGTGTCCACAAGGCCACCAACATGGAGTATGCTGTCAAGGTCATTGATAAGAG
CAAGCGGGATCCTTCAGAAGAGATTGAGATTCTTCTGCGGTATGGCCAGCACCCCAACATCATCACTCTG
AAAGATGTGTATGATGATGGCAAACACGTGTACCTGGTGACAGAGCTGATGCGGGGTGGGGAGCTGCTGG
ACAAGATCCTGCGGCAGAAGTTCTTCTCAGAGCGGGAGGCCAGCTTTGTCCTGCACACCATTGGCAAAAC
TGTGGAGTATCTGCACTCACAGGGGGTTGTGCACAGGGACCTGAAGCCCAGCAACATCCTGTATGTGGAC
GAGTCCGGGAATCCCGAGTGCCTGCGCATCTGTGACTTTGGTTTTGCCAAACAGCTGCGGGCTGAGAATG
GGCTCCTCATGACACCTTGCTACACAGCCAACTTTGTGGCGCCTGAGGTGCTGAAGCGCCAGGGCTACGA
TGAAGGCTGCGACATCTGGAGCCTGGGCATTCTGCTGTACACCATGCTGGCAGGATATACTCCATTTGCC
AACGGTCCCAGTGACACACCAGAGGAAATCCTAACCCGGATCGGCAGTGGGAAGTTTACCCTCAGTGGGG
GAAATTGGAACACAGTTTCAGAGACAGCCAAGGACCTGGTGTCCAAGATGCTACACGTGGATCCCCACCA
GCGCCTCACAGCTAAGCAGGTTCTGCAGCATCCATGGGTCACCCAGAAAGACAAGCTTCCCCAAAGCCAG
CTGTCCCACCAGGACCTACAGCTTGTGAAGGGAGCCATGGCTGCCACGTACTCCGCACTCAACAGCTCCA
AGCCCACCCCCCAGCTGAAGCCCATCGAGTCATCCATCCTGGCCCAGCGGCGAGTGAGGAAGTTGCCATC
CACCACCCTGTAATCAACTTTCTTGTACAAAGTTGGCATTATAGGAAAGCATTGCTTATCAATTTGTTGC
AACGAACAGGTCACTATCAGTCAAAATAAAATCATTATTTGCATGCAAGCTTAGATCCTCTAGACCAGCC
AGGACAGAAATGCCTCGACTTCGCTGCTACCCAAGGTTGCCGGGTGACGCACACCGTGGAAACGGATGAA
GGCACGAACCCAGTGGACATAAGCCTGTTCGGTTCGTAAGCTGTAATGCAAGTAGCGTATGCGCTCACGC
AACTGGTCCAGAACCTTGACCGAACGCAGCGGTGGTAACGGCGCAGTGGCGGTTTTCATGGCTTGTTATG
ACTGTTTTTTTGGGGTACAGTCTATGCCTCGGGCATCCAAGCAGCAAGCGCGTTACGCCGTGGGTCGATG
TTTGATGTTATGGAGCAGCAACGATGTTACGCAGCAGGGCAGTCGCCCTAAAACAAAGTTAAACATTATG
AGGGAAGCGGTGATCGCCGAAGTATCGACTCAACTATCAGAGGTAGTTGGCGTCATCGAGCGCCATCTCG
AACCGACGTTGCTGGCCGTACATTTGTACGGCTCCGCAGTGGATGGCGGCCTGAAGCCACACAGTGATAT
TGATTTGCTGGTTACGGTGACCGTAAGGCTTGATGAAACAACGCGGCGAGCTTTGATCAACGACCTTTTG
GAAACTTCGGCTTCCCCTGGAGAGAGCGAGATTCTCCGCGCTGTAGAAGTCACCATTGTTGTGCACGACG
ACATCATTCCGTGGCGTTATCCAGCTAAGCGCGAACTGCAATTTGGAGAATGGCAGCGCAATGACATTCT
TGCAGGTATCTTCGAGCCAGCCACGATCGACATTGATCTGGCTATCTTGCTGACAAAAGCAAGAGAACAT
AGCGTTGCCTTGGTAGGTCCAGCGGCGGAGGAACTCTTTGATCCGGTTCCTGAACAGGATCTATTTGAGG
CGCTAAATGAAACCTTAACGCTATGGAACTCGCCGCCCGACTGGGCTGGCGATGAGCGAAATGTAGTGCT
TACGTTGTCCCGCATTTGGTACAGCGCAGTAACCGGCAAAATCGCGCCGAAGGATGTCGCTGCCGACTGG
GCAATGGAGCGCCTGCCGGCCCAGTATCAGCCCGTCATACTTGAAGCTAGACAGGCTTATCTTGGACAAG
AAGAAGATCGCTTGGCCTCGCGCGCAGATCAGTTGGAAGAATTTGTCCACTACGTGAAAGGCGAGATCAC
CAAGGTAGTCGGCAAATAACCCTCGAGCCACCCATGACCAAAATCCCTTAACGTGAGTTACGCGTCGTTC
CACTGAGCGTCAGACCCCGTAGAAAAGATCAAAGGATCTTCTTGAGATCCTTTTTTTCTGCGCGTAATCT
GCTGCTTGCAAACAAAAAAACCACCGCTACCAGCGGTGGTTTGTTTGCCGGATCAAGAGCTACCAACTCT
TTTTCCGAAGGTAACTGGCTTCAGCAGAGCGCAGATACCAAATACTGTTCTTCTAGTGTAGCCGTAGTTA
GGCCACCACTTCAAGAACTCTGTAGCACCGCCTACATACCTCGCTCTGCTAATCCTGTTACCAGTGGCTG
CTGCCAGTGGCGATAAGTCGTGTCTTACCGGGTTGGACTCAAGACGATAGTTACCGGATAAGGCGCAGCG
GTCGGGCTGAACGGGGGGTTCGTGCACACAGCCCAGCTTGGAGCGAACGACCTACACCGAACTGAGATAC
CTACAGCGTGAGCTATGAGAAAGCGCCACGCTTCCCGAAGGGAGAAAGGCGGACAGGTATCCGGTAAGCG
GCAGGGTCGGAACAGGAGAGCGCACGAGGGAGCTTCCAGGGGGAAACGCCTGGTATCTTTATAGTCCTGT
CGGGTTTCGCCACCTCTGACTTGAGCGTCGATTTTTGTGATGCTCGTCAGGGGGGCGGAGCCTATGGAAA
AACGCCAGCAACGCGGCCTTTTTACGGTTCCTGGCCTTTTGCTGGCCTTTTGCTCACATGTTCTTTCCTG
CGTTATCCCCTGATTCTGTGGATAACCGTATTACCGCCTTTGAGTGAGCTGATACCGCTCGCCGCAGCCG
AACGACCGAGCGCAGCGAGTCAGTGAGCGAGGAAGCGGAAGAGCGCCCAATACGCAAACCGCCTCTCCCC
GCGCGTTGGCCGATTCATTAATGCAGCTGGCACGACAGGTTTCCCGACTGGAAAGCGGGCAGTGAGCGCA
ACGCAATTAATACGCGTACCGCTAGCCAGGAAGAGTTTGTAGAAACGCAAAAAGGCCATCCGTCAGGATG
GCCTTCTGCTTAGTTTGATGCCTGGCAGTTTATGGCGGGCGTCCTGCCCGCCACCCTCCGGGCCGTTGCT
TCACAACGTTCAAATCCGCTCCCGGCGGATTTGTCCTACTCAGGAGAGCGTTCACCGACAAACAACAGAT
AAAACGAAAGGCCCAGTCTTCCGACTGAGCCTTTCGTTTTATTTGATGCCTGGCAGTTCCCTACTCTCGC
G
