>Addgene plasmid #70573 | R777-E289 Hs.RPS6KA1 | addgene partial sequence | sequence record 132008 | pCR8_R1 5'-cgaaccgaacaggcttatgt-3'
TCATCCGTTTCCACGGTGTGCGTCACCCGGCAACCTTGGGTAGCAGCGAAGTCGAGGCATTTCTGTCCTG
GCTGGTCTAGAGGATCTAAGCTTGCATGCAAATAATGATTTTATTTTGACTGATAGTGACCTGTTCGTTG
CAACAAATTGATAAGCAATGCTTTCCTATAATGCCAACTTTGTACAAGAAAGTTGATTACAGGGTGGTGG
ATGGCAACTTCCTCACTCGCCGCTGGGCCAGGATGGATGACTCGATGGGCTTCAGCTGGGGGGTGGGCTT
GGAGCTGTTGAGTGCGGAGTACGTGGCAGCCATGGCTCCCTTCACAAGCTGTAGGTCCTGGTGGGACAGC
TGGCTTTGGGGAAGCTTGTCTTTCTGGGTGACCCATGGATGCTGCAGAACCTGCTTAGCTGTGAGGCGCT
GGTGGGGATCCACGTGTAGCATCTTGGACACCAGGTCCTTGGCTGTCTCTGAAACTGTGTTCCAATTTCC
CCCACTGAGGGTAAACTTCCCACTGCCGATCCGGGTTAGGATTTCCTCTGGTGTGTCACTGGGACCGTTG
GCAAATGGAGTATATCCTGCCAGCATGGTGTACAGCAGAATGCCCAGGCTCCAGATGTCGCAGCCTTCAT
CGTAGCCCTGGCGCTTCAGCACCTCAGGCGCCACAAAGTTGGCTGTGTAGCAAGGTGTCATGAGGAGCCC
ATTCTCAGCCCGCAGCTGTTTGGCAAAACCAAAGTCACAGATGCGCAGGCACTCGGGATTCCCGGACTCG
TCCACATACAGGATGTTGCTGGGCTTCAGGTCCCTGTGCACAACCCCCTGTGAGTGCAGATACTCCACAG
TTTTGCCAATGGTGTGCAGGACAAAGCTGGCCTCCCGCTCTGAGAAGAACTTCTGCCGCAGGATCTTGTC
CAGCAGCTCCCCACCCCGCATCAGCTCTGTCACCAGGTACA
